>Addgene plasmid #45321 | pCN-HHT2 | depositor full sequence | sequence record 63458 | pCN-HHT2 sequence 5839 bps
TCGCGCGTTTCGGTGATGACGGTGAAAACCTCTGACACATGCAGCTCCCGGAGACGGTCACAGCTTGTCT
GTAAGCGGATGCCGGGAGCAGACAAGCCCGTCAGGGCGCGTCAGCGGGTGTTGGCGGGTGTCGGGGCTGG
CTTAACTATGCGGCATCAGAGCAGATTGTACTGAGAGTGCACCATACCATAGCTTCAAAATGTTTCTACT
CCTTTTTTACTCTTCCAGATTTTCTCGGACTCCGCGCATCGCCGTACCACTTCAAAACACCCAAGCACAG
CATACTAAATTTCCCCTCTTTCTTCCTCTAGGGTGTCGTTAATTACCCGTACTAAAGGTTTGGAAAAGAA
AAAAGAGACCGCCTCGTTTCTTTTTCTTCGTCGAAAAAGGCAATAAAAATTTTTATCACGTTTCTTTTTC
TTGAAAATTTTTTTTTGATTTTTTTCTCTTTCGATGACCTCCCATTGATATTTAAGTTAATAAACGGTCT
TCAATTTCTCAAGTTTCAGTTTCATTTTTCTTGTTCTATTACAACTTTTTTTACTTCTTGCTCATTAGAA
AGAAAGCATAGCAATCTAATCTAAGTTTTGGATCTAAAATGGGCACCACTCTTGACGACACGGCTTACCG
ATACCGCACCAGTGTCCCGGGGGACGCCGAGGCCATCGAGGCACTGGATGGGTCCTTCACCACCGACACC
GTCTTCCGCGTCACCGCCACCGGGGACGGCTTCACCCTGCGGGAGGTGCCGGTGGACCCGCCCCTGACCA
AGGTGTTCCCCGACGACGAATCGGACGACGAATCGGACGACGGGGAGGACGGCGACCCTGACTCCCGGAC
GTTCGTCGCGTACGGGGACGACGGCGACCTGGCGGGCTTCGTGGTCGTCTCGTACTCCGGCTGGAACCGC
CGGCTGACCGTCGAGGACATCGAGGTCGCCCCGGAGCACCGGGGGCACGGGGTCGGGCGCGCGTTGATGG
GGCTCGCGACGGAGTTCGCCCGCGAGCTGGGCGCCGGGCACCTCTGGCTGGAGGTCACCAACGTCAACGC
ACCGGCGATCCACGCGTACCGGCGGATGGGGTTCACCCTCTGCGGCCTGGACACCGCCCTGTACGACGGC
ACCGCCTCGGACGGCGAGCAGGCGCTCTACATGAGCATGCCCTGCCCCTAAGTCGAGTCATGTAATTAGT
TATGTCACGCTTACATTCACGCCCTCCCCCCACATCCGCTCTAACCGAAAAGGAAGGAGTTAGACAACCT
GAAGTCTAGGTCCCTATTTATTTTTTTATAGTTATGTTAGTATTAAGAACGTTATTTATATTTCAAATTT
TTCTTTTTTTTCTGTACAGACGCGTGTACGCATGTAACATTATACTGAAAACCTTGCTTGAGAAGGTTTT
GGGACGCTCGAAGGCTTTAATTTGCGGCCGTATGCGGTGTGAAATACCGCACAGATGCGTAAGGAGAAAA
TACCGCATCAGGCGCCATTCGCCATTCAGGCTGCGCAACTGTTGGGAAGGGCGATCGGTGCGGGCCTCTT
CGCTATTACGCCAGCTGGCGAAAGGGGGATGTGCTGCAAGGCGATTAAGTTGGGTAACGCCAGGGTTTTC
CCAGTCACGACGTTGTAAAACGACGGCCAGTGAATTGAGAGCTCTGTTATTGATTATTTATTTATTTGTT
GTTATTTTATTGTATTTTTTTTTAAAAAGCTACTAATACACAACAAAATGTAAACCACAAACTCTCCCAA
ACAGAACGAACACCCTGGCTTTATATACAAAATTTCTTATCCCGAAATGATTGTCAACAAGATAAACAAA
AAGAAGCCACCACAGGAACCCTACCCCCCCTCTCTCCCACCCCCATCGTGTCTTCCCTTCCACCTTCCAC
CCTTCACCTGGCCATAGTAACTTGAGGTGTGCACACTCCAGAACGGTCGACCCACTACGGATCTGAATTC
CAGTGCGAAGTTGCGGGAACGGATTTATTATGACCAGGCGGCTACTAAGAAGCTCAAACCATCAAAAACG
CGCGAAGAAACTGGTCTACCCGTAGCAAGTTACTATTCTCCAAATTAGTGTTTGTCGTGTGCCGTGCGTC
GTGGGTAGACCGAGATTTTCGCGCGCCTCAGGTGGTTCGAGGGCAAATAACCATAGTTAAGCCGTTCCCA
TTCTTTCTCACATGTACGTGCCGGACGCTTCGATGAAATTTTTGTGAATCGTTTCGTTGCTTCTGTGACC
ACAAAACAGCCTGGAGAGGAGGCGTTGCGTAAGGGGGGGGGGCCTGATGAGAAACAGATGACACAACGCA
GAACTGGCTGCAGTGCAAAGGCATTTCCTCTGCCACACACACTACCATAACCAGTCTCGGTATTAACTGG
CTCAACAAACGATAAGAGCCAAAGAGGAAGAAAAAAAGGTATTTAAAGGATGTATTTCTTTATCTCCTGA
TTAGATTTCTTACTTGTACAGAAACTGTAACTAAAAAAAACAACAACAAAACACAACACATACATATCTA
GAACTAGTGGATCCCCCGGGCTGCAGGAATTCGATATCAAGCTTATCGATACCGTCGACCTCGAGAACAC
AACCCACAGCTACCACCATCAACAATATTTATATATATAACGTACACATAGAAATCACACAAACAGAGTA
TTTATTCTTAACTACATGAACTACCATCAGACCGTCTGGGCCACTATATAATGTGCCATTCATAAACGTG
ATCACTTTACGTAGCAGGCAACCCCAGGTGAAAATTTTTCAGCGAGCTGCCAGATTGTCAGGTGAAAAAC
TGAAAAAAACTTCTGGGCGATGAGCTTGTGGCGGGAAATTAAGTATATAAAGCAGTTAGTTTCTTCTGCT
TCTTGTGGTTCTGGGTATTCTTGTAATATTTGGAAGAATAGAAAATCAAGACTACTGCCTTTCTTTTCAT
ATTATAGAGGAAGAAATACGCACGAACACGATATAGAGGTAAAGGTACCTTGCAGGCATGCAAGCTTGGC
GTAATCATGGTCATAGCTGTTTCCTGTGTGAAATTGTTATCCGCTCACAATTCCACACAACATACGAGCC
GGAAGCATAAAGTGTAAAGCCTGGGGTGCCTAATGAGTGAGCTAACTCACATTAATTGCGTTGCGCTCAC
TGCCCGCTTTCCAGTCGGGAAACCTGTCGTGCCAGCTGCATTAATGAATCGGCCAACGCGCGGGGAGAGG
CGGTTTGCGTATTGGGCGCTCTTCCGCTTCCTCGCTCACTGACTCGCTGCGCTCGGTCGTTCGGCTGCGG
CGAGCGGTATCAGCTCACTCAAAGGCGGTAATACGGTTATCCACAGAATCAGGGGATAACGCAGGAAAGA
ACATGTGAGCAAAAGGCCAGCAAAAGGCCAGGAACCGTAAAAAGGCCGCGTTGCTGGCGTTTTTCCATAG
GCTCCGCCCCCCTGACGAGCATCACAAAAATCGACGCTCAAGTCAGAGGTGGCGAAACCCGACAGGACTA
TAAAGATACCAGGCGTTTCCCCCTGGAAGCTCCCTCGTGCGCTCTCCTGTTCCGACCCTGCCGCTTACCG
GATACCTGTCCGCCTTTCTCCCTTCGGGAAGCGTGGCGCTTTCTCATAGCTCACGCTGTAGGTATCTCAG
TTCGGTGTAGGTCGTTCGCTCCAAGCTGGGCTGTGTGCACGAACCCCCCGTTCAGCCCGACCGCTGCGCC
TTATCCGGTAACTATCGTCTTGAGTCCAACCCGGTAAGACACGACTTATCGCCACTGGCAGCAGCCACTG
GTAACAGGATTAGCAGAGCGAGGTATGTAGGCGGTGCTACAGAGTTCTTGAAGTGGTGGCCTAACTACGG
CTACACTAGAAGAACAGTATTTGGTATCTGCGCTCTGCTGAAGCCAGTTACCTTCGGAAAAAGAGTTGGT
AGCTCTTGATCCGGCAAACAAACCACCGCTGGTAGCGGTGGTTTTTTTGTTTGCAAGCAGCAGATTACGC
GCAGAAAAAAAGGATCTCAAGAAGATCCTTTGATCTTTTCTACGGGGTCTGACGCTCAGTGGAACGAAAA
CTCACGTTAAGGGATTTTGGTCATGAGATTATCAAAAAGGATCTTCACCTAGATCCTTTTAAATTAAAAA
TGAAGTTTTAAATCAATCTAAAGTATATATGAGTAAACTTGGTCTGACAGTTACCAATGCTTAATCAGTG
AGGCACCTATCTCAGCGATCTGTCTATTTCGTTCATCCATAGTTGCCTGACTCCCCGTCGTGTAGATAAC
TACGATACGGGAGGGCTTACCATCTGGCCCCAGTGCTGCAATGATACCGCGAGACCCACGCTCACCGGCT
CCAGATTTATCAGCAATAAACCAGCCAGCCGGAAGGGCCGAGCGCAGAAGTGGTCCTGCAACTTTATCCG
CCTCCATCCAGTCTATTAATTGTTGCCGGGAAGCTAGAGTAAGTAGTTCGCCAGTTAATAGTTTGCGCAA
CGTTGTTGCCATTGCTACAGGCATCGTGGTGTCACGCTCGTCGTTTGGTATGGCTTCATTCAGCTCCGGT
TCCCAACGATCAAGGCGAGTTACATGATCCCCCATGTTGTGCAAAAAAGCGGTTAGCTCCTTCGGTCCTC
CGATCGTTGTCAGAAGTAAGTTGGCCGCAGTGTTATCACTCATGGTTATGGCAGCACTGCATAATTCTCT
TACTGTCATGCCATCCGTAAGATGCTTTTCTGTGACTGGTGAGTACTCAACCAAGTCATTCTGAGAATAG
TGTATGCGGCGACCGAGTTGCTCTTGCCCGGCGTCAATACGGGATAATACCGCGCCACATAGCAGAACTT
TAAAAGTGCTCATCATTGGAAAACGTTCTTCGGGGCGAAAACTCTCAAGGATCTTACCGCTGTTGAGATC
CAGTTCGATGTAACCCACTCGTGCACCCAACTGATCTTCAGCATCTTTTACTTTCACCAGCGTTTCTGGG
TGAGCAAAAACAGGAAGGCAAAATGCCGCAAAAAAGGGAATAAGGGCGACACGGAAATGTTGAATACTCA
TACTCTTCCTTTTTCAATATTATTGAAGCATTTATCAGGGTTATTGTCTCATGAGCGGATACATATTTGA
ATGTATTTAGAAAAATAAACAAATAGGGGTTCCGCGCACATTTCCCCGAAAAGTGCCACCTGACGTCGGG
ATCTCTAATGATGCAATTTTTGTTTTGTACACTAAGATTCTATTTCGGAACTCTTACCCATGTCATTATT
TACTTTATTTTCATTATTGTAATTTTTTAAGCTTTTATTATGAATTATTTAAATACAATTCTTTTTGATC
ATGTGACAGACATCACTGAAAGATGTGCTCTGCGTTATTAGTCAGATTGAAATATACATTTTCATGTAGA
TATGATGTTCTTACTTTAAATGTTGTTCCATTTGCTAGCTTAAATAGACGATATTATAAATTTAAGTATT
CACTAAAAATCTGACCCATTAATGTTAGAATTAGTATTATTTTTTGTGATATTACATTTTTATATTTTGG
ATTTCAACCAATGCTCTGCGATATGATTCAACAGAATAATATGTACAAGCTACTTTAATTCATATATACT
AATAGATTCACAGATCCAGTACGACTGCAAGAATTTACGTTTTGTTTGAAATGGTAGTAGCTACACTAAA
TTAACAATGATCGATTAATCCACATCCACAGTGTGTAATCATCCTAATGAAAACAAGAATAACTACAAAA
ATGAATATAAACTTTTTGCATGTTAGTCTGACGTCTAAGAAACCATTATTATCATGACATTAACCTATAA
AAATAGGCGTATCACGAGGCCCTTTCGTC
Features (pLannotate 1.2.2; 16 found; start..end, strand, type, name):
    137..186     +  misc_feature   bom (fragment): basis of mobility region from pBR322
    188..585     +  promoter       TEF1 promoter: S. cerevisiae TEF1; promoter for EF-1α
    605..1169    +  CDS            NrsR (fragment): nourseothricin acetyltransferase; Streptomyces noursei nat1; confers resistance to nourseothricin
   1178..1425    +  terminator     CYC1 terminator: S. cerevisiae CYC1; transcription terminator for CYC1
   1431..1482    +  misc_feature   bom (fragment): basis of mobility region from pBR322
   1488..1645    -  CDS            lacZα (fragment): LacZα fragment of β-galactosidase; lacZ fragment
   2517..2585    +  misc_feature   MCS (fragment): pBluescript multiple cloning site
   2991..3007    +  misc_feature   MCS (fragment): pUC18/19 multiple cloning site
   3044..3060    -  protein_bind   lac operator: The lac repressor binds to the lac operator to inhibit transcription in E. coli. This inhibition can be relieved by adding lactose or isopropyl-β-D-thiogalactopyranoside (IPTG). lac repressor encoded by lacI
   3068..3098    -  promoter       lac promoter: promoter for the E. coli lac operon
   3113..3134    -  protein_bind   CAP binding site: CAP binding activates transcription in the presence of cAMP. E. coli catabolite activator protein
   3147..3239    -  CDS            lacI (fragment): lac repressor; lacI; The lac repressor binds to the lac operator to inhibit transcription in E. coli. This inhibition can be relieved by adding lactose or isopropyl-β-D-thiogalactopyranoside (IPTG).
   3422..4010    -  rep_origin     ori: high-copy-number ColE1/pMB1/pBR322/pUC origin of replication
   4181..5041    -  CDS            AmpR: β-lactamase; bla; confers resistance to ampicillin, carbenicillin, and related antibiotics
   5042..5146    -  promoter       AmpR promoter: bla
   5839..35      +  CDS            rop (fragment) (across the origin): Rop protein, which maintains plasmids at low copy number; rop
