[The description below was written by a language model from this plasmid's Addgene catalogue record and pLannotate feature annotations shown in this document.]
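Description:
pCN-HHT2 is an empty expression backbone for the pathogenic yeast Candida glabrata, 5,839 bp in size and built on the pBM16.1 vector. It is an E. coli–yeast shuttle plasmid. In bacteria it replicates from a high-copy ColE1/pUC-type origin and is selected with ampicillin through the bla (AmpR) gene and its native promoter. In yeast it is selected with nourseothricin, conferred by a NAT cassette in which the Streptomyces noursei nat1 acetyltransferase is driven by the S. cerevisiae TEF1 promoter and terminated by the CYC1 terminator. A drug marker of this kind allows use in strains that lack auxotrophic mutations. Neither the catalogue fields nor the feature table identifies a yeast replication or centromere element, so the record does not state how the plasmid is maintained in C. glabrata.

The expression module was transferred as a SacI/KpnI fragment from the related plasmid pCU-HHT2. The record describes it as an HHT2 promoter, a multiple cloning site and a "HIS" terminator. A coding sequence cloned by restriction digestion into the MCS would therefore be transcribed from the HHT2 promoter, named for a histone H3 gene. The automated annotation does not label the promoter or terminator themselves. It finds only pBluescript- and pUC-derived MCS fragments in this region, flanked by remnants of cloning-vector sequence (lacZα, lac promoter/operator, CAP site, and lacI, bom and rop fragments) that have no evident role in yeast. No insert is present. The depositor notes a single-nucleotide insertion in the repository's sequencing relative to the reference sequence, reported to have no functional effect. The plasmid belongs to a set of expression vectors developed for C. glabrata.
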