Addgene plasmid #45321: pCN-HHT2
Purpose: (Empty Backbone)
Depositing lab: Brendan Cormack. Depositing organization: Johns Hopkins University and School of Medicine. Publication: Expression plasmids for use in Candida glabrata. Zordan RE, Ren Y, Pan SJ, Rotondo G, De Las Penas A, Iluore J, Cormack BP. G3 (Bethesda). 2013 Oct 3;3(10):1675-86. doi: 10.1534/g3.113.006908. PubMed 23934995.
Backbone
  Vector backbone: pBM16.1
  Backbone size (bp): 5839
  Modifications to backbone: SacI/KpnI digest used to move HHT2pr-MCS-HIS-Terminator fragment from pCU-HHT2 into pBM16.1 backbone
  Vector type: C. glabrata
  Promoter: HHT2
  Selectable markers: nourseothricin (NAT)
Growth in bacteria
  Bacterial resistance: Ampicillin, 100 μg/mL
  Growth temperature: 37°C
  Growth strain: DH10B
  Copy number: High Copy
Gene/Insert
  Cloning method: Restriction Enzyme
Terms and licenses: Academic/Nonprofit Terms; Industry Terms: Not Available to Industry
Depositor comments: Please note that Addgene's sequencing results found a single nucleotide insertion between bp# 427 and 428 when compared to the full plasmid sequence. According to the depositing laboratory, this insertion has no effect on the function of the plasmid.
How to cite: pCN-HHT2 was a gift from Brendan Cormack (Addgene plasmid # 45321 ; http://n2t.net/addgene:45321 ; RRID:Addgene_45321)
