>Addgene plasmid #45321 | pCN-HHT2 | addgene partial sequence | sequence record 66534 | pBluescriptSK
AGCTTATCGATACCGTCGACCTCGAGAACACAACCCACAGCTACCACCATCAACAATATTTATATATATA
ACGTACACATAGAAATCACACAAACAGAGTATTTATTCTTAACTACATGAACTACCATCAGACCGTCTGG
GCCACTATATAATGTGCCATTCATAAACGTGATCACTTTACGTAGCAGGCAACCCCAGGTGAAAATTTTT
CAGCGAGCTGCCAGATTGTCAGGTGAAAAACTGAAAAAAACTTCTGGGCGATGAGCTTGTGGCGGGAAAT
TAAGTATATAAAGCAGTTAGTTTCTTCTGCTTCTTGTGGTTCTGGGTATTCTTGTAATATTTGGAAGAAT
AGAAAATCAAGACTACTGCCTTTCTTTTCATATTATAGAGGAAGAAATACGCACGAACACGATATAGAGG
TAAAGGTACCTTGCAGGCATGCAAGCTTGGCGTAATCATGGTCATAGCTGTTTCCTGTGTGAAATTGTTA
TCCGCTCACAATTCCACACAACATACGAGCCGGAAGCATAAAGTGTAAAGCCTGGGGTGCCTAATGAGTG
AGCTAACTCACATTAATTGCGTTGCGCTCACTGCCCGCTTTCCAGTCGGGAAACCTGTCGTGCCAGCTGC
ATTAATGAATCGGCCAACGCGCGGGGAGAGGCGGTTTGCGTATTGGGCGCTCTTCCGCTTCCTCGCTCAC
TGACTCGCTGCGCTCGGTCGTTCGGCTGCGGCGAGCGGTATCAGCTCACTCAAAGGCGGTAATACGGTTA
TCCACAGAATCAGGGGATAACGCAGGAAAGAACATGTGAGCAAAAGGCCAGCAAAAGGCCAGGAACCGTA
AAAAGGCCGCGTTGCTGGCGTTTTTC
