>Addgene plasmid #45321 | pCN-HHT2 | addgene partial sequence | sequence record 66543 | CYC1 5'-GCGTGAATGTAAGCGTGAC-3'
AGGGCATGCTCATGTAGAGCGCCTGCTCGCCGTCCGAGGCGGTGCCGTCGTACAGGGCGGTGTCCAGGCC
GCAGAGGGTGAACCCCATCCGCCGGTACGCGTGGATCGCCGGTGCGTTGACGTTGGTGACCTCCAGCCAG
AGGTGCCCGGCGCCCAGCTCGCGGGCGAACTCCGTCGCGAGCCCCATCAACGCGCGCCCGACCCCGTGCC
CCCGGTGCTCCGGGGCGACCTCGATGTCCTCGACGGTCAGCCGGCGGTTCCAGCCGGAGTACGAGACGAC
CACGAAGCCCGCCAGGTCGCCGTCGTCCCCGTACGCGACGAACGTCCGGGAGTCAGGGTCGCCGTCCTCC
CCGTCGTCCGATTCGTCGTCCGATTCGTCGTCGGGGAACACCTTGGTCAGGGGCGGGTCCACCGGCACCT
CCCGCAGGGTGAAGCCGTCCCCGGTGGCGGTGACGCGGAAGACGGTGTCGGTGGTGAAGGACCCATCCAG
TGCCTCGATGGCCTCGGCGTCCCCCGGGACACTGGTGCGGTATCGGTAAGCCGTGTCGTCAAGAGTGGTG
CCCATTTTAGATCCAAAACTTAGATTAGATTGCTATGCTTTCTTTCTAATGAGCAAGAAGTAAAAAAAGT
TGTAATAGAACAAGAAAAATGAAACTGAAACTTGAGAAATTGAAGACCGTTTATTAACTTAAATATCAAT
GGGAGGTCATCGAAAGAGAAAAAAATCAAAAAAAAAATTTTCAAGAAAAAGAAACGTGATAAAAATTTTT
ATTGCCTTTTTCGACGAAGAAAAAGAAACGAGGCGGTCTCTTTTTTCTTTTCCAAACCTTTAGTACGGGT
AATTAACGACACCCTAGAG
